Addgene plasmid #173001: pcDNA3.1_FLAG-YAP1
Purpose: constitutive expression of FLAG-tagged YAP1
Depositing lab: Michael Wehr. Depositing organization: Klinikum der Ludwig Maximilians-Universitaet Muenchen. Publication: Comprehensive split TEV based protein-protein interaction screening reveals TAOK2 as a key modulator of Hippo signalling to limit growth. Ma X, Mandausch FJ, Wu Y, Sahoo VK, Ma W, Leoni G, Hostiuc M, Wintgens JP, Qiu J, Kannaiyan N, Rossner MJ, Wehr MC. Cell Signal. 2024 Jan;113:110917. doi: 10.1016/j.cellsig.2023.110917. Epub 2023 Oct 7. PubMed 37813295.
Backbone
  Vector backbone: pcDNA3.1
  Vector type: Mammalian Expression
Growth in bacteria
  Bacterial resistance: Ampicillin, 100 μg/mL
  Growth temperature: 37°C
  Growth strain: DH5alpha
  Copy number: High Copy
Gene/Insert
  Gene/Insert name: FLAG-YAP1
  Species: H. sapiens (human)
  Entrez Gene: YAP1 (a.k.a. COB1, YAP, YAP-1, YAP2, YAP65, YKI)
  Tag / fusion protein: FLAG (N terminal on insert)
  Cloning method: Gateway Cloning
Terms and licenses: Academic/Nonprofit Terms; Industry Terms: Not Available to Industry
How to cite: pcDNA3.1_FLAG-YAP1 was a gift from Michael Wehr (Addgene plasmid # 173001 ; http://n2t.net/addgene:173001 ; RRID:Addgene_173001)
