[The description below was written by a language model from this plasmid's Addgene catalogue record and pLannotate feature annotations shown in this document.]
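Description:
pcDNA3.1_FLAG-YAP1 is a mammalian expression plasmid of about 7.0 kb, built on the pcDNA3.1 backbone for constitutive expression of human YAP1 carrying an N-terminal FLAG epitope. It is propagated in E. coli through a high-copy ColE1/pUC-type origin and selected with ampicillin via the β-lactamase gene and its own promoter. An f1 origin is also present, which in principle allows single-stranded DNA production. The table also lists short lac promoter/operator, lacI, bom, HIV-1 LTR and ble fragments. These are small partial matches, most likely backbone remnants or annotation artefacts rather than functional parts.

The expression cassette is driven by the human cytomegalovirus immediate early enhancer and promoter, followed by a T7 promoter that could be used for in vitro transcription. Downstream lie the FLAG tag, an attB1 site, the YAP1 coding sequence, an attB2 site and the bovine growth hormone polyadenylation signal. The flanking attB sites reflect the Gateway cloning route given in the record, and they place the FLAG tag on the vector side of the recombination junction, so a short attB1-encoded linker separates the tag from YAP1. A second cassette, with the SV40 enhancer/early promoter driving the neomycin phosphotransferase gene and ending in an SV40 polyadenylation signal, provides a marker for G418 selection of stably transfected mammalian cells.

YAP1 is a transcriptional co-activator and a main effector of the Hippo pathway. The plasmid was deposited with a study of protein–protein interactions in Hippo signalling, so it suits overexpression of YAP1 in cultured cells, with detection or immunoprecipitation through the FLAG epitope.
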