Features (pLannotate 1.2.2; 23 found; start..end, strand, type, name):
     28..80      -  misc_feature   bom (fragment): basis of mobility region from pBR322
    235..614     +  enhancer       CMV enhancer: human cytomegalovirus immediate early enhancer
    615..818     +  promoter       CMV promoter: human cytomegalovirus (CMV) immediate early promoter
    814..847     +  LTR            5' LTR (truncated) (fragment): truncated 5' long terminal repeat (LTR) from HIV-1
    863..881     +  promoter       T7 promoter: promoter for bacteriophage T7 RNA polymerase
    926..946     +  CDS            FLAG (fragment): FLAG® epitope tag, followed by an enterokinase cleavage site
    989..1013    +  protein_bind   attB1: mutant version of attB; recombination site for the Gateway® BP reaction BP Clonase™
   1013..2524    +  CDS            YAP1: YAP1_HUMAN - Also known as YAP65. Experimental evidence at protein level: Swiss-Prot protein existence level 1. [Isoform 3]: Activates the C-terminal fragment (CTF) of ERBB4 (isoform 3). From Homo sapiens (Human).
   2529..2553    -  protein_bind   attB2: mutant version of attB; recombination site for the Gateway® BP reaction BP Clonase™
   2622..2846    +  polyA_signal   bGH poly(A) signal: bovine growth hormone polyadenylation signal
   2850..2871    +  promoter       SV40 promoter (fragment): SV40 enhancer and early promoter
   2892..3320    +  rep_origin     f1 ori (sequence partly withheld): f1 bacteriophage origin of replication; arrow indicates direction of (+) strand synthesis
   3334..3663    +  promoter       SV40 promoter: SV40 enhancer and early promoter
   3730..4521    +  CDS            neo: KKA2_KLEPN - Also known as kan, nptII. Experimental evidence at protein level: Swiss-Prot protein existence level 1. Resistance to kanamycin, neomycin, paromomycin, ribostamycin, butirosin and gentamicin B. From Klebsiella pneumoniae.
   4545..4703    +  CDS            ble (fragment): BLE_KLEPN - Experimental evidence at protein level: Swiss-Prot protein existence level 1. Binding protein with a strong affinity to the bleomycin family of antibiotics. Binds to CL990; an antimitotic-antibiotic compound. From Klebsiella pneumoniae.
   4698..4819    +  polyA_signal   SV40 poly(A) signal: SV40 polyadenylation signal
   4892..4908    -  protein_bind   lac operator: The lac repressor binds to the lac operator to inhibit transcription in E. coli. This inhibition can be relieved by adding lactose or isopropyl-β-D-thiogalactopyranoside (IPTG). lac repressor encoded by lacI
   4916..4946    -  promoter       lac promoter: promoter for the E. coli lac operon
   4961..4982    -  protein_bind   CAP binding site: CAP binding activates transcription in the presence of cAMP. E. coli catabolite activator protein
   4995..5087    -  CDS            lacI (fragment): lac repressor; lacI; The lac repressor binds to the lac operator to inhibit transcription in E. coli. This inhibition can be relieved by adding lactose or isopropyl-β-D-thiogalactopyranoside (IPTG).
   5270..5858    -  rep_origin     ori: high-copy-number ColE1/pMB1/pBR322/pUC origin of replication
   6029..6889    -  CDS            AmpR: β-lactamase; bla; confers resistance to ampicillin, carbenicillin, and related antibiotics
   6890..6994    -  promoter       AmpR promoter: bla
>Addgene plasmid #173001 | pcDNA3.1_FLAG-YAP1 | addgene full sequence | sequence record 340298 | Addgene NGS Result
GACGGATCGGGAGATCTCCCGATCCCCTATGGTGCACTCTCAGTACAATCTGCTCTGATGCCGCATAGTT
AAGCCAGTATCTGCTCCCTGCTTGTGTGTTGGAGGTCGCTGAGTAGTGCGCGAGCAAAATTTAAGCTACA
ACAAGGCAAGGCTTGACCGACAATTGCATGAAGAATCTGCTTAGGGTTAGGCGTTTTGCGCTGCTTCGCG
ATGTACGGGCCAGATATACGCGTTGACATTGATTATTGACTAGTTATTAATAGTAATCAATTACGGGGTC
ATTAGTTCATAGCCCATATATGGAGTTCCGCGTTACATAACTTACGGTAAATGGCCCGCCTGGCTGACCG
CCCAACGACCCCCGCCCATTGACGTCAATAATGACGTATGTTCCCATAGTAACGCCAATAGGGACTTTCC
ATTGACGTCAATGGGTGGAGTATTTACGGTAAACTGCCCACTTGGCAGTACATCAAGTGTATCATATGCC
AAGTACGCCCCCTATTGACGTCAATGACGGTAAATGGCCCGCCTGGCATTATGCCCAGTACATGACCTTA
TGGGACTTTCCTACTTGGCAGTACATCTACGTATTAGTCATCGCTATTACCATGGTGATGCGGTTTTGGC
AGTACATCAATGGGCGTGGATAGCGGTTTGACTCACGGGGATTTCCAAGTCTCCACCCCATTGACGTCAA
TGGGAGTTTGTTTTGGCACCAAAATCAACGGGACTTTCCAAAATGTCGTAACAACTCCGCCCCATTGACG
CAAATGGGCGGTAGGCGTGTACGGTGGGAGGTCTATATAAGCAGAGCTCTCTGGCTAACTAGAGAACCCA
CTGCTTACTGGCTTATCGAAATTAATACGACTCACTATAGGGAGACCCAAGCTGGCTAGCGTTTAAACTT
AAGCTAACCATGGACTACAAGGACGACGATGACAAGGGGGTACCAGGATCCAGTGTGGTGGAATTCTGCA
GATATCAAACAAGTTTGTACAAAAAAGCAGGCTTGGATCCCGGGCAGCAGCCGCCGCCTCAACCGGCCCC
CCAGGGCCAAGGGCAGCCGCCTTCGCAGCCCCCGCAGGGGCAGGGCCCGCCGTCCGGACCCGGGCAACCG
GCACCCGCGGCGACCCAGGCGGCGCCGCAGGCACCCCCCGCCGGGCATCAGATCGTGCACGTCCGCGGGG
ACTCGGAGACCGACCTGGAGGCGCTCTTCAACGCCGTCATGAACCCCAAGACGGCCAACGTGCCCCAGAC
CGTGCCCATGAGGCTCCGGAAGCTGCCCGACTCCTTCTTCAAGCCGCCGGAGCCCAAATCCCACTCCCGA
CAGGCCAGTACTGATGCAGGCACTGCAGGAGCCCTGACTCCACAGCATGTTCGAGCTCATTCCTCTCCAG
CTTCTCTGCAGTTGGGAGCTGTTTCTCCTGGGACACTGACCCCCACTGGAGTAGTCTCTGGCCCAGCAGC
TACACCCACAGCTCAGCATCTTCGACAGTCTTCTTTTGAGATACCTGATGATGTACCTCTGCCAGCAGGT
TGGGAGATGGCAAAGACATCTTCTGGTCAGAGATACTTCTTAAATCACATCGATCAGACAACAACATGGC
AGGACCCCAGGAAGGCCATGCTGTCCCAGATGAACGTCACAGCCCCCACCAGTCCACCAGTGCAGCAGAA
TATGATGAACTCGGCTTCAGGTCCTCTTCCTGATGGATGGGAACAAGCCATGACTCAGGATGGAGAAATT
TACTATATAAACCATAAGAACAAGACCACCTCTTGGCTAGACCCAAGGCTTGACCCTCGTTTTGCCATGA
ACCAGAGAATCAGTCAGAGTGCTCCAGTGAAACAGCCACCACCCCTGGCTCCCCAGAGCCCACAGGGAGG
CGTCATGGGTGGCAGCAACTCCAACCAGCAGCAACAGATGCGACTGCAGCAACTGCAGATGGAGAAGGAG
AGGCTGCGGCTGAAACAGCAAGAACTGCTTCGGCAGGCAATGCGGAATATCAATCCCAGCACAGCAAATT
CTCCAAAATGTCAGGAGTTAGCCCTGCGTAGCCAGTTACCAACACTGGAGCAGGATGGTGGGACTCAAAA
TCCAGTGTCTTCTCCCGGGATGTCTCAGGAATTGAGAACAATGACGACCAATAGCTCAGATCCTTTCCTT
AACAGTGGCACCTATCACTCTCGAGATGAGAGTACAGACAGTGGACTAAGCATGAGCAGCTACAGTGTCC
CTCGAACCCCAGATGACTTCCTGAACAGTGTGGATGAGATGGATACAGGTGATACTATCAACCAAAGCAC
CCTGCCCTCACAGCAGAACCGTTTCCCAGACTACCTTGAAGCCATTCCTGGGACAAATGTGGACCTTGGA
ACACTGGAAGGAGATGGAATGAACATAGAAGGAGAGGAGCTGATGCCAAGTCTGCAGGAAGCTTTGAGTT
CTGACATCCTTAATGACATGGAGTCTGTTTTGGCTGCCACCAAGCTAGATAAAGAAAGCTTTCTTACATG
GTTATAGGACCCAGCTTTCTTGTACAAAGTGGTTCGATATCCAGCACAGTGGCGGCCGCTCGAGTCTAGA
GGGCCCGTTTAAACCCGCTGATCAGCCTCGACTGTGCCTTCTAGTTGCCAGCCATCTGTTGTTTGCCCCT
CCCCCGTGCCTTCCTTGACCCTGGAAGGTGCCACTCCCACTGTCCTTTCCTAATAAAATGAGGAAATTGC
ATCGCATTGTCTGAGTAGGTGTCATTCTATTCTGGGGGGTGGGGTGGGGCAGGACAGCAAGGGGGAGGAT
TGGGAAGACAATAGCAGGCATGCTGGGGATGCGGTGGGCTCTATGGCTTCTGAGGCGGAAAGAACCAGCT
GGGGCTCTAGGGGGTATCCCC
[124 nt withheld, positions 2892-3015]
C
[91 nt withheld, positions 3017-3107]
A
[49 nt withheld, positions 3109-3157]
CCTTTGACGTTGGAGTCCACGTTCTTT
[37 nt withheld, positions 3185-3221]
ACCCTATCTCGGTCTATTCTTTTGATTTATAAGGGATTTTGCCGATTTCGGCCTATTGGTTAAAAAATGA
GCTGATTTAACAAAAATTTAACGCGAATTAATTCTGTGGAATGTGTGTCAGTTAGGGTGTGGAAAGTCCC
CAGGCTCCCCAGCAGGCAGAAGTATGCAAAGCATGCATCTCAATTAGTCAGCAACCAGGTGTGGAAAGTC
CCCAGGCTCCCCAGCAGGCAGAAGTATGCAAAGCATGCATCTCAATTAGTCAGCAACCATAGTCCCGCCC
CTAACTCCGCCCATCCCGCCCCTAACTCCGCCCAGTTCCGCCCATTCTCCGCCCCATGGCTGACTAATTT
TTTTTATTTATGCAGAGGCCGAGGCCGCCTCTGCCTCTGAGCTATTCCAGAAGTAGTGAGGAGGCTTTTT
TGGAGGCCTAGGCTTTTGCAAAAAGCTCCCGGGAGCTTGTATATCCATTTTCGGATCTGATCAAGAGACA
GGATGAGGATCGTTTCGCATGATTGAACAAGATGGATTGCACGCAGGTTCTCCGGCCGCTTGGGTGGAGA
GGCTATTCGGCTATGACTGGGCACAACAGACAATCGGCTGCTCTGATGCCGCCGTGTTCCGGCTGTCAGC
GCAGGGGCGCCCGGTTCTTTTTGTCAAGACCGACCTGTCCGGTGCCCTGAATGAACTGCAGGACGAGGCA
GCGCGGCTATCGTGGCTGGCCACGACGGGCGTTCCTTGCGCAGCTGTGCTCGACGTTGTCACTGAAGCGG
GAAGGGACTGGCTGCTATTGGGCGAAGTGCCGGGGCAGGATCTCCTGTCATCTCACCTTGCTCCTGCCGA
GAAAGTATCCATCATGGCTGATGCAATGCGGCGGCTGCATACGCTTGATCCGGCTACCTGCCCATTCGAC
CACCAAGCGAAACATCGCATCGAGCGAGCACGTACTCGGATGGAAGCCGGTCTTGTCGATCAGGATGATC
TGGACGAAGAGCATCAGGGGCTCGCGCCAGCCGAACTGTTCGCCAGGCTCAAGGCGCGCATGCCCGACGG
CGAGGATCTCGTCGTGACCCATGGCGATGCCTGCTTGCCGAATATCATGGTGGAAAATGGCCGCTTTTCT
GGATTCATCGACTGTGGCCGGCTGGGTGTGGCGGACCGCTATCAGGACATAGCGTTGGCTACCCGTGATA
TTGCTGAAGAGCTTGGCGGCGAATGGGCTGACCGCTTCCTCGTGCTTTACGGTATCGCCGCTCCCGATTC
GCAGCGCATCGCCTTCTATCGCCTTCTTGACGAGTTCTTCTGAGCGGGACTCTGGGGTTCGAAATGACCG
ACCAAGCGACGCCCAACCTGCCATCACGAGATTTCGATTCCACCGCCGCCTTCTATGAAAGGTTGGGCTT
CGGAATCGTTTTCCGGGACGCCGGCTGGATGATCCTCCAGCGCGGGGATCTCATGCTGGAGTTCTTCGCC
CACCCCAACTTGTTTATTGCAGCTTATAATGGTTACAAATAAAGCAATAGCATCACAAATTTCACAAATA
AAGCATTTTTTTCACTGCATTCTAGTTGTGGTTTGTCCAAACTCATCAATGTATCTTATCATGTCTGTAT
ACCGTCGACCTCTAGCTAGAGCTTGGCGTAATCATGGTCATAGCTGTTTCCTGTGTGAAATTGTTATCCG
CTCACAATTCCACACAACATACGAGCCGGAAGCATAAAGTGTAAAGCCTGGGGTGCCTAATGAGTGAGCT
AACTCACATTAATTGCGTTGCGCTCACTGCCCGCTTTCCAGTCGGGAAACCTGTCGTGCCAGCTGCATTA
ATGAATCGGCCAACGCGCGGGGAGAGGCGGTTTGCGTATTGGGCGCTCTTCCGCTTCCTCGCTCACTGAC
TCGCTGCGCTCGGTCGTTCGGCTGCGGCGAGCGGTATCAGCTCACTCAAAGGCGGTAATACGGTTATCCA
CAGAATCAGGGGATAACGCAGGAAAGAACATGTGAGCAAAAGGCCAGCAAAAGGCCAGGAACCGTAAAAA
GGCCGCGTTGCTGGCGTTTTTCCATAGGCTCCGCCCCCCTGACGAGCATCACAAAAATCGACGCTCAAGT
CAGAGGTGGCGAAACCCGACAGGACTATAAAGATACCAGGCGTTTCCCCCTGGAAGCTCCCTCGTGCGCT
CTCCTGTTCCGACCCTGCCGCTTACCGGATACCTGTCCGCCTTTCTCCCTTCGGGAAGCGTGGCGCTTTC
TCATAGCTCACGCTGTAGGTATCTCAGTTCGGTGTAGGTCGTTCGCTCCAAGCTGGGCTGTGTGCACGAA
CCCCCCGTTCAGCCCGACCGCTGCGCCTTATCCGGTAACTATCGTCTTGAGTCCAACCCGGTAAGACACG
ACTTATCGCCACTGGCAGCAGCCACTGGTAACAGGATTAGCAGAGCGAGGTATGTAGGCGGTGCTACAGA
GTTCTTGAAGTGGTGGCCTAACTACGGCTACACTAGAAGAACAGTATTTGGTATCTGCGCTCTGCTGAAG
CCAGTTACCTTCGGAAAAAGAGTTGGTAGCTCTTGATCCGGCAAACAAACCACCGCTGGTAGCGGTGGTT
TTTTTGTTTGCAAGCAGCAGATTACGCGCAGAAAAAAAGGATCTCAAGAAGATCCTTTGATCTTTTCTAC
GGGGTCTGACGCTCAGTGGAACGAAAACTCACGTTAAGGGATTTTGGTCATGAGATTATCAAAAAGGATC
TTCACCTAGATCCTTTTAAATTAAAAATGAAGTTTTAAATCAATCTAAAGTATATATGAGTAAACTTGGT
CTGACAGTTACCAATGCTTAATCAGTGAGGCACCTATCTCAGCGATCTGTCTATTTCGTTCATCCATAGT
TGCCTGACTCCCCGTCGTGTAGATAACTACGATACGGGAGGGCTTACCATCTGGCCCCAGTGCTGCAATG
ATACCGCGAGACCCACGCTCACCGGCTCCAGATTTATCAGCAATAAACCAGCCAGCCGGAAGGGCCGAGC
GCAGAAGTGGTCCTGCAACTTTATCCGCCTCCATCCAGTCTATTAATTGTTGCCGGGAAGCTAGAGTAAG
TAGTTCGCCAGTTAATAGTTTGCGCAACGTTGTTGCCATTGCTACAGGCATCGTGGTGTCACGCTCGTCG
TTTGGTATGGCTTCATTCAGCTCCGGTTCCCAACGATCAAGGCGAGTTACATGATCCCCCATGTTGTGCA
AAAAAGCGGTTAGCTCCTTCGGTCCTCCGATCGTTGTCAGAAGTAAGTTGGCCGCAGTGTTATCACTCAT
GGTTATGGCAGCACTGCATAATTCTCTTACTGTCATGCCATCCGTAAGATGCTTTTCTGTGACTGGTGAG
TACTCAACCAAGTCATTCTGAGAATAGTGTATGCGGCGACCGAGTTGCTCTTGCCCGGCGTCAATACGGG
ATAATACCGCGCCACATAGCAGAACTTTAAAAGTGCTCATCATTGGAAAACGTTCTTCGGGGCGAAAACT
CTCAAGGATCTTACCGCTGTTGAGATCCAGTTCGATGTAACCCACTCGTGCACCCAACTGATCTTCAGCA
TCTTTTACTTTCACCAGCGTTTCTGGGTGAGCAAAAACAGGAAGGCAAAATGCCGCAAAAAAGGGAATAA
GGGCGACACGGAAATGTTGAATACTCATACTCTTCCTTTTTCAATATTATTGAAGCATTTATCAGGGTTA
TTGTCTCATGAGCGGATACATATTTGAATGTATTTAGAAAAATAAACAAATAGGGGTTCCGCGCACATTT
CCCCGAAAAGTGCCACCTGACGTC
